Addgene plasmid #39317: pMJ839
Depositing lab: Jennifer Doudna. Depositing organization: University of California, Berkeley. Publication: A Programmable Dual-RNA-Guided DNA Endonuclease in Adaptive Bacterial Immunity. Jinek M, Chylinski K, Fonfara I, Hauer M, Doudna JA, Charpentier E. Science. 2012 Aug 17;337(6096):816-21. doi: 10.1126/science.1225829. Epub 2012 Jun 28. PubMed 22745249.
Backbone
  Vector backbone: pEC-K-MBP
  Backbone manufacturer: pET-based custom vector
  Backbone size w/o insert (bp): 6400
  Total vector size (bp): 9650
  Vector type: Bacterial Expression, CRISPR
Growth in bacteria
  Bacterial resistance: Kanamycin, 25 μg/mL
  Growth temperature: 37°C
  Growth strain: XL1 Blue
  Growth instructions: Low Kan concentration required, use 25ug/mL
  Copy number: Low Copy
Gene/Insert
  Gene/Insert name: Cas9 (alt names: Csn1; NMA0631)
  Species: Neisseria meningitidis
  Insert size (bp): 3249
  GenBank ID: YP_002342100.1
  Entrez Gene: NMA0631 (a.k.a. NMA0631)
  Promoter: T7
  Tag / fusion protein: His6 (N terminal on backbone); MBP (N terminal on backbone)
  Cloning method: Ligation Independent Cloning
  Sequencing primers: 5′ MBP-forward; 3′ T7 terminator
Terms and licenses: Academic/Nonprofit Terms; Industry Terms: Not Available to Industry
Depositor comments: For more information on Doudna Lab CRISPR Plasmids please refer to: http://www.addgene.org/crispr/doudna/
How to cite: pMJ839 was a gift from Jennifer Doudna (Addgene plasmid # 39317 ; http://n2t.net/addgene:39317 ; RRID:Addgene_39317)
