[The description below was written by a language model from this plasmid's Addgene catalogue record.]
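Description:
pMJ839 is a bacterial expression plasmid for producing recombinant Cas9 (also called Csn1, locus NMA0631) from Neisseria meningitidis. It is built on pEC-K-MBP, a custom pET-derived backbone of about 6.4 kb. With the roughly 3.25 kb Cas9 coding sequence added by ligation-independent cloning, the complete plasmid is about 9.65 kb. It is maintained in E. coli as a low-copy plasmid under kanamycin selection. The record does not name the origin of replication, and no feature table is provided, so element positions and any linker or protease cleavage site between the tags and the insert cannot be confirmed here.

Expression is driven by a T7 promoter, so it depends on a host supplying T7 RNA polymerase, as is standard for pET-type systems. A T7 terminator lies downstream of the insert, as implied by the listed sequencing primer. The backbone contributes two N-terminal fusion partners, a His6 tag and maltose-binding protein (MBP). The His6 tag allows capture by immobilised-metal affinity chromatography, while MBP generally improves the solubility and yield of large proteins such as Cas9 and offers a second affinity handle.

The plasmid is classified as a CRISPR reagent and is associated with work characterising Cas9 as a programmable, dual-RNA-guided DNA endonuclease in bacterial adaptive immunity. Its likely use is overexpression and purification of the N. meningitidis Cas9 orthologue for in vitro biochemical study, for example alongside Cas9 proteins from other species. It carries no guide RNA cassette according to the record, so any guide RNAs would have to be supplied separately.
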