>Addgene plasmid #39317 | pMJ839 | addgene partial sequence | sequence record 51129 | MBP-F 5'-GATGAAGCCCTGAAAGACGCGCAG-3'
ACTAGTGAAAACCTGTATTTCCAGGGAGCAGCCTCGATGGCTGCCTTCAAACCTAATCCAATCAACTACA
TCCTCGGCCTCGATATCGGCATCGCATCCGTCGGCTGGGCGATGGTAGAAATTGACGAAGATGAAAACCC
AATCTGCCTGATTGATTTGGGCGTGCGCGTATTTGAGCGTGCCGAAGTACCGAAAACAGGCGACTCCCTT
GCCATGGCAAGGCGTTTGGCGCGCAGTGTCCGCCGCCTGACCCGCCGTCGCGCCCATCGCCTGCTTCGGG
CCCGCCGCCTATTGAAACGCGAAGGCGTATTACAAGCCGCTGATTTTGACGAAAACGGCTTGATCAAATC
CTTACCGAATACACCATGGCAACTTCGCGCAGCCGCATTAGACCGCAAACTGACGCCTTTAGAGTGGTCG
GCAGTCTTGTTGCATTTAATCAAACACCGCGGTTATTTGTCGCAAAGAAAAAACGAGGGCGAAACTGCCG
ATAAAGAGCTTGGCGCTTTGCTCAAAGGCGTAGCCGACAATGCCCATGCCTTACAGACAGGCGATTTCCG
CACACCGGCCGAATTGGCTTTAAATAAATTTGAGAAAGAAAGCGGCCATATCCGCAATCAGCGCGGCGAT
TATTCGCATACGTTCAGCCGCAAAGATTTACAGGCGGAGCTGATTTTGCTGTTTGAAAAACAAAAAGAAT
TTGGCAATCCGCATGTTTCAGGCGGCCTTAAAGAAGGTATTGAAACCCTACTGATGACGCAACGCCCTGC
CCTGTCCGGCGATGCCGTTCAAAAAATGTTGGGGCATTGCACCTTCGAACCGGCAGAGCCGAAAGCCGCT
AAAAACACCTACACAGCCGAACGTTTCATCTGG
