>Addgene plasmid #39317 | pMJ839 | addgene partial sequence | sequence record 52242 | T7 5'-TAATACGACTCACTATAGGG-3'
AGATATACATATGCACCATCACCATCACCATGGAAAAATCGAAGAAGGTAAACTGGTAATCTGGATTAAC
GGCGATAAAGGCTATAACGGTCTCGCTGAAGTCGGTAAGAAATTCGAGAAAGATACCGGAATTAAAGTCA
CCGTTGAGCATCCGGATAAACTGGAAGAGAAATTCCCACAGGTTGCGGCAACTGGCGATGGCCCTGACAT
TATCTTCTGGGCACACGACCGCTTTGGTGGCTACGCTCAATCTGGCCTGTTGGCTGAAATCACCCCGGAC
AAAGCGTTCCAGGACAAGCTGTATCCGTTTACCTGGGATGCCGTACGTTACAACGGCAAGCTGATTGCTT
ACCCGATCGCTGTTGAAGCGTTATCGCTGATTTATAACAAAGATCTGCTGCCGAACCCGCCAAAAACCTG
GGAAGAGATCCCGGCGCTGGATAAAGAACTGAAAGCGAAAGGTAAGAGCGCGCTGATGTTCAACCTGCAA
GAACCGTACTTCACCTGGCCGCTGATTGCTGCTGACGGGGGTTATGCGTTCAAGTATGAAAACGGCAAGT
ACGACATTAAAGACGTGGGCGTGGATAACGCTGGCGCGAAAGCGGGTCTGACCTTCCTGGTTGACCTGAT
TAAAAACAAACACATGAATGCAGACACCGATTACTCCATCGCAGAAGCTGCCTTTAATAAAGGCGAAACA
GCGATGACCATCAACGGCCCGTGGGCATGGTCCAACATCGACACCAGCAAAGTGAATTATGG
