>Addgene plasmid #39317 | pMJ839 | depositor partial sequence | sequence record 53556 | ORF of fusion protein
ATGCATCACCATCACCATCACCCCATGAAAATCGAAGAAGGTAAACTGGTAATCTGGATTAACGGCGATA
AAGGCTATAACGGTCTCGCTGAAGTCGGTAAGAAATTCGAGAAAGATACCGGAATTAAAGTCACCGTTGA
GCATCCGGATAAACTGGAAGAGAAATTCCCACAGGTTGCGGCAACTGGCGATGGCCCTGACATTATCTTC
TGGGCACACGACCGCTTTGGTGGCTACGCTCAATCTGGCCTGTTGGCTGAAATCACCCCGGACAAAGCGT
TCCAGGACAAGCTGTATCCGTTTACCTGGGATGCCGTACGTTACAACGGCAAGCTGATTGCTTACCCGAT
CGCTGTTGAAGCGTTATCGCTGATTTATAACAAAGATCTGCTGCCGAACCCGCCAAAAACCTGGGAAGAG
ATCCCGGCGCTGGATAAAGAACTGAAAGCGAAAGGTAAGAGCGCGCTGATGTTCAACCTGCAAGAACCGT
ACTTCACCTGGCCGCTGATTGCTGCTGACGGGGGTTATGCGTTCAAGTATGAAAACGGCAAGTACGACAT
TAAAGACGTGGGCGTGGATAACGCTGGCGCGAAAGCGGGTCTGACCTTCCTGGTTGACCTGATTAAAAAC
AAACACATGAATGCAGACACCGATTACTCCATCGCAGAAGCTGCCTTTAATAAAGGCGAAACAGCGATGA
CCATCAACGGCCCGTGGGCATGGTCCAACATCGACACCAGCAAAGTGAATTATGGTGTAACGGTACTGCC
GACCTTCAAGGGTCAACCATCCAAACCGTTCGTTGGCGTGCTGAGCGCAGGTATTAACGCCGCCAGTCCG
AACAAAGAGCTGGCAAAAGAGTTCCTCGAAAACTATCTGCTGACTGATGAAGGTCTGGAAGCGGTTAATA
AAGACAAACCGCTGGGTGCCGTAGCGCTGAAGTCTTACGAGGAAGAGTTGGCGAAAGATCCACGTATTGC
CGCCACTATGGAAAACGCCCAGAAAGGTGAAATCATGCCGAACATCCCGCAGATGTCCGCTTTCTGGTAT
GCCGTGCGTACTGCGGTGATCAACGCCGCCAGCGGTCGTCAGACTGTCGATGAAGCCCTGAAAGACGCGC
AGACTAATTCGAGCTCGAACAACAACAACACTAGTGAAAACCTGTATTTCCAGGGAGCAGCCTCGATGGC
TGCCTTCAAACCTAATCCAATCAACTACATCCTCGGCCTCGATATCGGCATCGCATCCGTCGGCTGGGCG
ATGGTAGAAATTGACGAAGATGAAAACCCAATCTGCCTGATTGATTTGGGCGTGCGCGTATTTGAGCGTG
CCGAAGTACCGAAAACAGGCGACTCCCTTGCCATGGCAAGGCGTTTGGCGCGCAGTGTCCGCCGCCTGAC
CCGCCGTCGCGCCCATCGCCTGCTTCGGGCCCGCCGCCTATTGAAACGCGAAGGCGTATTACAAGCCGCT
GATTTTGACGAAAACGGCTTGATCAAATCCTTACCGAATACACCATGGCAACTTCGCGCAGCCGCATTAG
ACCGCAAACTGACGCCTTTAGAGTGGTCGGCAGTCTTGTTGCATTTAATCAAACACCGCGGTTATTTGTC
GCAAAGAAAAAACGAGGGCGAAACTGCCGATAAAGAGCTTGGCGCTTTGCTCAAAGGCGTAGCCGACAAT
GCCCATGCCTTACAGACAGGCGATTTCCGCACACCGGCCGAATTGGCTTTAAATAAATTTGAGAAAGAAA
GCGGCCATATCCGCAATCAGCGCGGCGATTATTCGCATACGTTCAGCCGCAAAGATTTACAGGCGGAGCT
GATTTTGCTGTTTGAAAAACAAAAAGAATTTGGCAATCCGCATGTTTCAGGCGGCCTTAAAGAAGGTATT
GAAACCCTACTGATGACGCAACGCCCTGCCCTGTCCGGCGATGCCGTTCAAAAAATGTTGGGGCATTGCA
CCTTCGAACCGGCAGAGCCGAAAGCCGCTAAAAACACCTACACAGCCGAACGTTTCATCTGGCTGACCAA
GCTGAACAACCTGCGTATTTTAGAGCAAGGCAGCGAGCGGCCATTGACCGATACCGAACGCGCCACGCTT
ATGGACGAGCCATACAGAAAATCCAAACTGACTTACGCACAAGCCCGTAAGCTGCTGGGTTTAGAAGATA
CCGCCTTTTTCAAAGGCTTGCGCTATGGTAAAGACAATGCCGAAGCCTCAACATTGATGGAAATGAAGGC
CTACCATGCCATCAGCCGTGCACTGGAAAAAGAAGGATTGAAAGACAAAAAATCCCCATTAAACCTTTCT
CCCGAATTACAAGACGAAATCGGCACGGCATTCTCCCTGTTCAAAACCGATGAAGACATTACAGGCCGTC
TGAAAGACCGTATACAGCCCGAAATCTTAGAAGCGCTGTTGAAACACATCAGCTTCGATAAGTTCGTCCA
AATTTCCTTGAAAGCATTGCGCCGAATTGTGCCTCTAATGGAACAAGGCAAACGTTACGATGAAGCCTGC
GCCGAAATCTACGGAGACCATTACGGCAAGAAGAATACGGAAGAAAAGATTTATCTGCCGCCGATTCCCG
CCGACGAAATCCGCAACCCCGTCGTCTTGCGCGCCTTATCTCAAGCACGTAAGGTCATTAACGGCGTGGT
ACGCCGTTACGGCTCCCCAGCTCGTATCCATATTGAAACTGCAAGGGAAGTAGGTAAATCGTTTAAAGAC
CGCAAAGAAATTGAGAAACGCCAAGAAGAAAACCGCAAAGACAGGGAAAAAGCCGCCGCCAAATTCCGAG
AGTATTTCCCCAATTTTGTCGGAGAACCCAAATCCAAAGATATTCTGAAACTGCGCCTGTACGAGCAACA
ACACGGCAAATGCCTGTATTCGGGCAAAGAAATCAACTTAGGCCGTCTGAACGAAAAAGGCTATGTCGAA
ATCGACCATGCCCTGCCGTTCTCGCGCACATGGGACGACAGTTTCAACAATAAAGTACTGGTATTGGGCA
GCGAAAACCAAAACAAAGGCAATCAAACCCCTTACGAATACTTCAACGGCAAAGACAACAGCCGCGAATG
GCAGGAATTTAAAGCGCGTGTCGAAACCAGCCGTTTCCCGCGCAGTAAAAAACAACGGATTCTGCTGCAA
AAATTCGATGAAGACGGCTTTAAAGAACGCAATCTGAACGACACGCGCTACGTCAACCGTTTCCTGTGTC
AATTTGTTGCCGACCGTATGCGGCTGACAGGTAAAGGCAAGAAACGTGTCTTTGCATCCAACGGACAAAT
TACCAATCTGTTGCGCGGCTTTTGGGGATTGCGCAAAGTGCGTGCGGAAAACGACCGCCATCACGCCTTG
GACGCCGTCGTCGTTGCCTGCTCGACCGTTGCCATGCAGCAGAAAATTACCCGTTTTGTACGCTATAAAG
AGATGAACGCGTTTGACGGTAAAACCATAGACAAAGAAACAGGAGAAGTGCTGCATCAAAAAACACACTT
CCCACAACCTTGGGAATTTTTCGCACAAGAAGTCATGATTCGCGTCTTCGGCAAACCGGACGGCAAACCC
GAATTCGAAGAAGCCGATACCCCAGAAAAACTGCGCACGTTGCTTGCCGAAAAATTATCATCTCGCCCCG
AAGCCGTACACGAATACGTTACGCCACTGTTTGTTTCACGCGCGCCCAATCGGAAGATGAGCGGGCAAGG
GCATATGGAGACCGTCAAATCCGCCAAACGACTGGACGAAGGCGTCAGCGTGTTGCGCGTACCGTTAACA
CAGTTAAAACTGAAAGACTTGGAAAAAATGGTCAATCGGGAGCGCGAACCTAAGCTATACGAAGCACTGA
AAGCACGGCTGGAAGCACATAAAGACGATCCTGCCAAAGCCTTTGCCGAGCCGTTTTACAAATACGATAA
AGCAGGCAACCGCACCCAACAGGTAAAAGCCGTACGCGTAGAGCAAGTACAGAAAACCGGCGTATGGGTG
CGCAACCATAACGGTATTGCCGACAACGCAACCATGGTGCGCGTAGATGTGTTTGAGAAAGGCGACAAGT
ATTATCTGGTACCGATTTACAGTTGGCAGGTAGCGAAAGGGATTTTGCCGGATAGGGCTGTTGTACAAGG
AAAAGATGAAGAAGATTGGCAACTTATTGATGATAGTTTCAACTTTAAATTCTCATTACACCCTAATGAT
TTAGTCGAGGTTATAACAAAAAAAGCTAGAATGTTTGGTTACTTTGCCAGCTGCCATCGAGGCACCGGTA
ATATCAATATACGCATTCATGATCTTGATCATAAAATTGGCAAAAATGGAATACTGGAAGGTATCGGCGT
CAAAACCGCCCTTTCATTCCAAAAATACCAAATTGACGAACTGGGCAAAGAAATCAGACCATGCCGTCTG
AAAAAACGCCCGCCTGTCCGTTAA
